>Addgene plasmid #223428 | pYPQAT56 | addgene full sequence | sequence record 453528 | Addgene NGS Result
CTACTTTATGCGACTAAAACACGCGACAAGAAAACGCCAGGAAAAGGGCAGGGCGGCAGCCTGTCGCGTA
ACTTAGGACTTGTGCGACATGTCGTTTTCAGAAGACGGCTGCACTGAACGTCAGAAGCCGACTGCACTAT
AGCAGCGGAGGGGTTGGATCAAAGTACTTTGATCCCGAGGGGAACCCTGTGGTTGGCATGCACATACAAA
TGGACGAACGGATAAACCTTTTCACGCCCTTTTAAATATCCGATTATTCTAATAAACGCTCTTTTCTCTT
AGGTTTACCCGCCAATATATCCTGTCAAACACTGATAGTTTAAACTGAAGGCGGGAAACGACAATCTGAT
CCAAGCTCAAGCTGCTCTAGCATTCGCCATTCAGGCTGCGCAACTGTTGGGAAGGGCGATCGGTGCGGGC
CTCTTCGCTATTACGCCAGCTGGCGAAAGGGGGATGTGCTGCAAGGCGATTAAGTTGGGTAACGCCAGGG
TTTTCCCAGTCACGACGTTGTAAAACGACGGCCAGTGCCAAGCTTGCATGCCTGCAGTGCAGCGTGACCC
GGTCGTGCCCCTCTCTAGAGATAATGAGCATTGCATGTCTAAGTTATAAAAAATTACCACATATTTTTTT
TGTCACACTTGTTTGAAGTGCAGTTTATCTATCTTTATACATATATTTAAACTTTACTCTACGAATAATA
TAATCTATAGTACTACAATAATATCAGTGTTTTAGAGAATCATATAAATGAACAGTTAGACATGGTCTAA
AGGACAATTGAGTATTTTGACAACAGGACTCTACAGTTTTATCTTTTTAGTGTGCATGTGTTCTCCTTTT
TTTTTGCAAATAGCTTCACCTATATAATACTTCATCCATTTTATTAGTACATCCATTTAGGGTTTAGGGT
TAATGGTTTTTATAGACTAATTTTTTTAGTACATCTATTTTATTCTATTTTAGCCTCTAAATTAAGAAAA
CTAAAACTCTATTTTAGTTTTTTTATTTAATAATTTAGATATAAAATAGAATAAAATAAAGTGACTAAAA
ATTAAACAAATACCCTTTAAGAAATTAAAAAAACTAAGGAAACATTTTTCTTGTTTCGAGTAGATAATGC
CAGCCTGTTAAACGCCGTCGACGAGTCTAACGGACACCAACCAGCGAACCAGCAGCGTCGCGTCGGGCCA
AGCGAAGCAGACGGCACGGCATCTCTGTCGCTGCCTCTGGACCCCTCTCGAGAGTTCCGCTCCACCGTTG
GACTTGCTCCGCTGTCGGCATCCAGAAATTGCGTGGCGGAGCGGCAGACGTGAGCCGGCACGGCAGGCGG
CCTCCTCCTCCTCTCACGGCACCGGCAGCTACGGGGGATTCCTTTCCCACCGCTCCTTCGCTTTCCCTTC
CTCGCCCGCCGTAATAAATAGACACCCCCTCCACACCCTCTTTCCCCAACCTCGTGTTGTTCGGAGCGCA
CACACACACAACCAGATCTCCCCCAAATCCACCCGTCGGCACCTCCGCTTCAAGGTACGCCGCTCGTCCC
CCCCCCCCCCCCCCTCTCTACCTTCTCTAGATCGGCGTTCCGGTCCATGGTTAGGGCCCGGTAGTTCTAC
TTCTGTTCATGTTTGTGTTAGATCCGTGTTTGTGTTAGATCCGTGCTGCTAGCGTTCGTACACGGATGCG
ACCTGTACGTCAGACACGTTCTGATTGCTAACTTGCCAGTGTTTCTCTTTGGGGAATCCTGGGATGGCTC
TAGCCGTTCCGCAGACGGGATCGATTTCATGATTTTTTTTGTTTCGTTGCATAGGGTTTGGTTTGCCCTT
TTCCTTTATTTCAATATATGCCGTGCACTTGTTTGTCGGGTCATCTTTTCATGCTTTTTTTTGTCTTGGT
TGTGATGATGTGGTCTGGTTGGGCGGTCGTTCTAGATCGGAGTAGAATTAATTCTGTTTCAAACTACCTG
GTGGATTTATTAATTTTGGATCTGTATGTGTGTGCCATACATATTCATAGTTACGAATTGAAGATGATGG
ATGGAAATATCGATCTAGGATAGGTATACATGTTGATGCGGGTTTTACTGATGCATATACAGAGATGCTT
TTTGTTCGCTTGGTTGTGATGATGTGGTGTGGTTGGGCGGTCGTTCATTCGTTCTAGATCGGAGTAGAAT
ACTGTTTCAAACTACCTGGTGTATTTATTAATTTTGGAACTGTATGTGTGTGTCATACATCTTCATAGTT
ACGAGTTTAAGATGGATGGAAATATCGATCTAGGATAGGTATACATGTTGATGTGGGTTTTACTGATGCA
TATACATGATGGCATATGCAGCATCTATTCATATGCTCTAACCTTGAGTACCTATCTATTATAATAAACA
AGTATGTTTTATAATTATTTTGATCTTGATATACTTGGATGATGGCATATGCAGCAGCTATATGTGGATT
TTTTTAGCCCTGCCTTCATACGCTATTTATTTGCTTGGTACTGTTTCTTTTGTCGATGCTCACCCTGTTG
TTTGGTGTTACTTCTGCAGGTCGACTCTAGAGGATCCCCTCGAGGCGCGCCAAGCTATCAAACAAGTTTG
TACAAAAAAGCAGGCTCCGAATTCGCCCTTCACCATGGATTACAAGGACCACGACGGGGATTACAAGGAC
CACGACATTGATTACAAGGATGATGATGACAAGATGGCTCCGAAGAAGAAGAGGAAGGTTGGCATCCACG
GGGTGCCAGCTGCTGACAAGAAGTACTCGATCGGCCTCGCTATTGGGACTAACTCTGTTGGCTGGGCCGT
GATCACCGACGAGTACAAGGTGCCCTCAAAGAAGTTCAAGGTCCTGGGCAACACCGATCGGCATTCCATC
AAGAAGAATCTCATTGGCGCTCTCCTGTTCGACAGCGGCGAGACGGCTGAGGCTACGCGGCTCAAGCGCA
CCGCCCGCAGGCGGTACACGCGCAGGAAGAATCGCATCTGCTACCTGCAGGAGATTTTCTCCAACGAGAT
GGCGAAGGTTGACGATTCTTTCTTCCACAGGCTGGAGGAGTCATTCCTCGTGGAGGAGGATAAGAAGCAC
GAGCGGCATCCAATCTTCGGCAACATTGTCGACGAGGTTGCCTACCACGAGAAGTACCCTACGATCTACC
ATCTGCGGAAGAAGCTCGTGGACTCCACAGATAAGGCGGACCTCCGCCTGATCTACCTCGCTCTGGCCCA
CATGATTAAGTTCAGGGGCCATTTCCTGATCGAGGGGGATCTCAACCCGGACAATAGCGATGTTGACAAG
CTGTTCATCCAGCTCGTGCAGACGTACAACCAGCTCTTCGAGGAGAACCCCATTAATGCGTCAGGCGTCG
ACGCGAAGGCTATCCTGTCCGCTAGGCTCTCGAAGTCTCGGCGCCTCGAGAACCTGATCGCCCAGCTGCC
GGGCGAGAAGAAGAACGGCCTGTTCGGGAATCTCATTGCGCTCAGCCTGGGGCTCACGCCCAACTTCAAG
TCGAATTTCGATCTCGCTGAGGACGCCAAGCTGCAGCTCTCCAAGGACACATACGACGATGACCTGGATA
ACCTCCTGGCCCAGATCGGCGATCAGTACGCGGACCTGTTCCTCGCTGCCAAGAATCTGTCGGACGCCAT
CCTCCTGTCTGATATTCTCAGGGTGAACACCGAGATTACGAAGGCTCCGCTCTCAGCCTCCATGATCAAG
CGCTACGACGAGCACCATCAGGATCTGACCCTCCTGAAGGCGCTGGTCAGGCAGCAGCTCCCCGAGAAGT
ACAAGGAGATCTTCTTCGATCAGTCGAAGAACGGCTACGCTGGGTACATTGACGGCGGGGCCTCTCAGGA
GGAGTTCTACAAGTTCATCAAGCCGATTCTGGAGAAGATGGACGGCACGGAGGAGCTGCTGGTGAAGCTC
AATCGCGAGGACCTCCTGAGGAAGCAGCGGACATTCGATAACGGCAGCATCCCACACCAGATTCATCTCG
GGGAGCTGCACGCTATCCTGAGGAGGCAGGAGGACTTCTACCCTTTCCTCAAGGATAACCGCGAGAAGAT
CGAGAAGATTCTGACTTTCAGGATCCCGTACTACGTCGGCCCACTCGCTAGGGGCAACTCCCGCTTCGCT
TGGATGACCCGCAAGTCAGAGGAGACGATCACGCCGTGGAACTTCGAGGAGGTGGTCGACAAGGGCGCTA
GCGCTCAGTCGTTCATCGAGAGGATGACGAATTTCGACAAGAACCTGCCAAATGAGAAGGTGCTCCCTAA
GCACTCGCTCCTGTACGAGTACTTCACAGTCTACAACGAGCTGACTAAGGTGAAGTATGTGACCGAGGGC
ATGAGGAAGCCGGCTTTCCTGTCTGGGGAGCAGAAGAAGGCCATCGTGGACCTCCTGTTCAAGACCAACC
GGAAGGTCACGGTTAAGCAGCTCAAGGAGGACTACTTCAAGAAGATTGAGTGCTTCGATTCGGTCGAGAT
CTCTGGCGTTGAGGACCGCTTCAACGCCTCCCTGGGGACCTACCACGATCTCCTGAAGATCATTAAGGAT
AAGGACTTCCTGGACAACGAGGAGAATGAGGATATCCTCGAGGACATTGTGCTGACACTCACTCTGTTCG
AGGACCGGGAGATGATCGAGGAGCGCCTGAAGACTTACGCCCATCTCTTCGATGACAAGGTCATGAAGCA
GCTCAAGAGGAGGAGGTACACCGGCTGGGGGAGGCTGAGCAGGAAGCTCATCAACGGCATTCGGGACAAG
CAGTCCGGGAAGACGATCCTCGACTTCCTGAAGAGCGATGGCTTCGCGAACCGCAATTTCATGCAGCTGA
TTCACGATGACAGCCTCACATTCAAGGAGGATATCCAGAAGGCTCAGGTGAGCGGCCAGGGGGACTCGCT
GCACGAGCATATCGCGAACCTCGCTGGCTCGCCAGCTATCAAGAAGGGGATTCTGCAGACCGTGAAGGTT
GTGGACGAGCTGGTGAAGGTCATGGGCAGGCACAAGCCTGAGAACATCGTCATTGAGATGGCCCGGGAGA
ATCAGACCACGCAGAAGGGCCAGAAGAACTCACGCGAGAGGATGAAGAGGATCGAGGAGGGCATTAAGGA
GCTGGGGTCCCAGATCCTCAAGGAGCACCCGGTGGAGAACACGCAGCTGCAGAATGAGAAGCTCTACCTG
TACTACCTCCAGAATGGCCGCGATATGTATGTGGACCAGGAGCTGGATATTAACAGGCTCAGCGATTACG
ACGTCGATGCTATCGTTCCACAGTCATTCCTGAAGGATGACTCCATTGACAACAAGGTCCTCACCAGGTC
GGACAAGAACCGGGGCAAGTCTGATAATGTTCCTTCAGAGGAGGTCGTTAAGAAGATGAAGAACTACTGG
CGCCAGCTCCTGAATGCCAAGCTGATCACGCAGCGGAAGTTCGATAACCTCACAAAGGCTGAGAGGGGCG
GGCTCTCTGAGCTGGACAAGGCGGGCTTCATCAAGAGGCAGCTGGTCGAGACACGGCAGATCACTAAGCA
CGTTGCGCAGATTCTCGACTCACGGATGAACACTAAGTACGATGAGAATGACAAGCTGATCCGCGAGGTG
AAGGTCATCACCCTGAAGTCAAAGCTCGTCTCCGACTTCAGGAAGGATTTCCAGTTCTACAAGGTTCGGG
AGATCAACAATTACCACCATGCCCATGACGCGTACCTGAACGCGGTGGTCGGCACAGCTCTGATCAAGAA
GTACCCAAAGCTCGAGAGCGAGTTCGTGTACGGGGACTACAAGGTTTACGATGTGAGGAAGATGATCGCC
AAGTCGGAGCAGGAGATTGGCAAGGCTACCGCCAAGTACTTCTTCTACTCTAACATTATGAATTTCTTCA
AGACAGAGATCACTCTGGCCAATGGCGAGATCCGGAAGCGCCCCCTCATCGAGACGAACGGCGAGACGGG
GGAGATCGTGTGGGACAAGGGCAGGGATTTCGCGACCGTCAGGAAGGTTCTCTCCATGCCACAAGTGAAT
ATCGTCAAGAAGACAGAGGTCCAGACTGGCGGGTTCTCTAAGGAGTCAATTCTGCCTAAGCGGAACAGCG
ACAAGCTCATCGCCCGCAAGAAGGACTGGGATCCGAAGAAGTACGGCGGGTTCGACAGCCCCACTGTGGC
CTACTCGGTCCTGGTTGTGGCGAAGGTTGAGAAGGGCAAGTCCAAGAAGCTCAAGAGCGTGAAGGAGCTG
CTGGGGATCACGATTATGGAGCGCTCCAGCTTCGAGAAGAACCCGATCGATTTCCTGGAGGCGAAGGGCT
ACAAGGAGGTGAAGAAGGACCTGATCATTAAGCTCCCCAAGTACTCACTCTTCGAGCTGGAGAACGGCAG
GAAGCGGATGCTGGCTTCCGCTGGCGAGCTGCAGAAGGGGAACGAGCTGGCTCTGCCGTCCAAGTATGTG
AACTTCCTCTACCTGGCCTCCCACTACGAGAAGCTCAAGGGCAGCCCCGAGGACAACGAGCAGAAGCAGC
TGTTCGTCGAGCAGCACAAGCATTACCTCGACGAGATCATTGAGCAGATTTCCGAGTTCTCCAAGCGCGT
GATCCTGGCCGACGCGAATCTGGATAAGGTCCTCTCCGCGTACAACAAGCACCGCGACAAGCCAATCAGG
GAGCAGGCTGAGAATATCATTCATCTCTTCACCCTGACGAACCTCGGCGCCCCTGCTGCTTTCAAGTACT
TCGACACAACTATCGATCGCAAGAGGTACACAAGCACTAAGGAGGTCCTGGACGCGACCCTCATCCACCA
GTCGATTACCGGCCTCTACGAGACGCGCATCGACCTGTCTCAGCTCGGGGGCGACAAGCGGCCAGCGGCG
ACGAAGAAGGCGGGGCAGGCGAAGAAGAAGAAGAAGGGAGACGGCTCTGGATCGGGGTCGGGTTCTGGCT
CAGTCGACGATGCTCTTGACGATTTTGACCTCGATATGCTCGACGCTCTTGATGATTTTGATCTCGACAT
GCTCGATGCACTTGATGACTTTGACCTTGACATGCTCGACGCACTCGATGACTTCGACCTCGACATGCTT
GAGGGCAGAGGAAGTCTTCTAACATGCGGTGACGTGGAGGAGAATCCCGGCCCTATGGCGTCAAATTTCA
CGCAGTTTGTTTTGGTTGATAACGGCGGGACTGGCGACGTTACAGTAGCTCCATCAAATTTTGCGAACGG
AGTCGCTGAGTGGATTAGCTCAAATTCAAGGTCCCAGGCCTACAAGGTTACCTGTTCTGTTAGGCAGAGT
TCTGCGCAAAAAAGAAAATATACCATCAAGGTTGAAGTCCCTAAAGTTGCAACACAAACAGTCGGTGGTG
TTGAGCTCCCTGTGGCAGCCTGGAGATCTTACTTAAACATGGAGCTAACAATTCCAATATTCGCTACAAA
CTCTGATTGTGAACTGATTGTTAAGGCGATGCAAGGCCTCTTGAAAGATGGAAACCCTATACCGTCCGCT
ATCGCAGCTAACAGCGGTATCTATCCTAAGAAGAAGAGGAAGGTTGGCTCTGGATCGGGGTCGGGTTCTG
GCTCAGGATCCGGTACCTATCCCTATGACGTGCCCGATTATGCCAGCCTGGGCAGCGGCTCCCCCAAGAA
AAAACGCAAGGTGGAAGATCCTAAGAAAAAGCGGAAAGTGGACGGCATTGGTAGTGGGAGCAACGGCAGC
AGCGGATCCAACGGTCCGACTGACGCCGCGGAAGAAGAACTTTTGAGCAAGAATTATCATCTTGAGAACG
AAGTGGCTCGTCTTAAGAAAGGTTCTGGCAGTGGAGAAGAACTGCTTTCAAAGAATTACCACCTGGAAAA
TGAGGTAGCTAGACTGAAAAAGGGGAGCGGAAGTGGGGAGGAGTTGCTGAGCAAAAATTATCATTTGGAG
AACGAAGTAGCACGACTAAAGAAAGGGTCCGGATCGGGTGAGGAGTTACTCTCGAAAAATTATCATCTCG
AAAACGAAGTGGCTCGGCTAAAAAAGGGCAGTGGTTCTGGAGAAGAGCTATTATCTAAAAACTACCACCT
CGAAAATGAGGTGGCACGCTTAAAAAAGGGAAGTGGCAGTGGTGAAGAGCTACTATCCAAGAATTATCAT
CTTGAGAACGAGGTAGCGCGTTTGAAGAAGGGTTCCGGCTCAGGAGAGGAACTGCTCTCGAAGAACTATC
ATCTTGAAAATGAGGTCGCTCGATTAAAAAAGGGATCGGGCAGTGGTGAGGAACTACTTTCAAAGAATTA
CCACCTCGAAAACGAAGTAGCTCGATTAAAGAAAGGTTCAGGGTCGGGTGAAGAATTACTGAGTAAAAAT
TATCATCTGGAAAATGAGGTAGCGAGACTAAAAAAGGGGAGTGGTTCTGGCGAGGAATTGCTATCGAAAA
ATTATCATCTTGAGAACGAAGTTGCTAGGCTCAAAAAGGGCTCAGGCTCAGGCACCGCGGTAAACATAGG
TGGTGGAACCGGTCCGATGGATCTACAGCGGCCGCAAGGTGGAGGTGGACCCAAGAAGAAGCGCAAGGTG
TGAACTAGTTAAAGAGCTTTCGTTCGTATCATCGGTTTCGACAACGTTCGTCAAGTTCAATGCATCAGTT
TCATTGCGCACACACCAGAATCCTACTGAGTTTGAGTATTATGGCATTGGGAAAACTGTTTTTCTTGTAC
CATTTGTTGTGCTTGTAATTTACTGTGTTTTTTATTCGGTTTTCGCTATCGAACTGTGAAATGGAAATGG
ATGGAGAAGAGTTAATGAATGATATGGTCCTTTTGTTCATTCTCAAATTAATATTATTTGTTTTTTCTCT
TATTTGTTGTGTGTTGAATTTGAAATTATAAGAGATATGCAAACATTTTGTTTTGAGTAAAAATGTGTCA
AATCGTGGCCTCTAATGACCGAAGTTAATATGAGGAGTAAAACACTTGTAGTTGTACCATTATGCTTATT
CACTAGGCAACAAATATATTTTCAGACCTAGAAAAGCTGCAAATGTTACTGAATACAAGTATGTCCTCTT
GTGTTTTAGACATTTATGAACTTTCCTTTATGTAATTTTCCAGAATCCTTGTCAGATTCTAATCATTGCT
TTATAATTATAGTTATACTCATGGATTTGTAGTTGAGTATGAAAATATTTTTTAATGCATTTTATGACTT
GCCCGTACGCTGCAGTGCAGCGTGACCCGGTCGTGCCCCTCTCTAGAGATAATGAGCATTGCATGTCTAA
GTTATAAAAAATTACCACATATTTTTTTTGTCACACTTGTTTGAAGTGCAGTTTATCTATCTTTATACAT
ATATTTAAACTTTACTCTACGAATAATATAATCTATAGTACTACAATAATATCAGTGTTTTAGAGAATCA
TATAAATGAACAGTTAGACATGGTCTAAAGGACAATTGAGTATTTTGACAACAGGACTCTACAGTTTTAT
CTTTTTAGTGTGCATGTGTTCTCCTTTTTTTTTGCAAATAGCTTCACCTATATAATACTTCATCCATTTT
ATTAGTACATCCATTTAGGGTTTAGGGTTAATGGTTTTTATAGACTAATTTTTTTAGTACATCTATTTTA
TTCTATTTTAGCCTCTAAATTAAGAAAACTAAAACTCTATTTTAGTTTTTTTATTTAATAATTTAGATAT
AAAATAGAATAAAATAAAGTGACTAAAAATTAAACAAATACCCTTTAAGAAATTAAAAAAACTAAGGAAA
CATTTTTCTTGTTTCGAGTAGATAATGCCAGCCTGTTAAACGCCGTCGACGAGTCTAACGGACACCAACC
AGCGAACCAGCAGCGTCGCGTCGGGCCAAGCGAAGCAGACGGCACGGCATCTCTGTCGCTGCCTCTGGAC
CCCTCTCGAGAGTTCCGCTCCACCGTTGGACTTGCTCCGCTGTCGGCATCCAGAAATTGCGTGGCGGAGC
GGCAGACGTGAGCCGGCACGGCAGGCGGCCTCCTCCTCCTCTCACGGCACCGGCAGCTACGGGGGATTCC
TTTCCCACCGCTCCTTCGCTTTCCCTTCCTCGCCCGCCGTAATAAATAGACACCCCCTCCACACCCTCTT
TCCCCAACCTCGTGTTGTTCGGAGCGCACACACACACAACCAGATCTCCCCCAAATCCACCCGTCGGCAC
CTCCGCTTCAAGGTACGCCGCTCGTCCTCCCCCCCCCCCCCCTCTCTACCTTCTCTAGATCGGCGTTCCG
GTCCATGGTTAGGGCCCGGTAGTTCTACTTCTGTTCATGTTTGTGTTAGATCCGTGTTTGTGTTAGATCC
GTGCTGCTAGCGTTCGTACACGGATGCGACCTGTACGTCAGACACGTTCTGATTGCTAACTTGCCAGTGT
TTCTCTTTGGGGAATCCTGGGATGGCTCTAGCCGTTCCGCAGACGGGATCGATTTCATGATTTTTTTTGT
TTCGTTGCATAGGGTTTGGTTTGCCCTTTTCCTTTATTTCAATATATGCCGTGCACTTGTTTGTCGGGTC
ATCTTTTCATGCTTTTTTTTGTCTTGGTTGTGATGATGTGGTCTGGTTGGGCGGTCGTTCTAGATCGGAG
TAGAATTAATTCTGTTTCAAACTACCTGGTGGATTTATTAATTTTGGATCTGTATGTGTGTGCCATACAT
ATTCATAGTTACGAATTGAAGATGATGGATGGAAATATCGATCTAGGATAGGTATACATGTTGATGCGGG
TTTTACTGATGCATATACAGAGATGCTTTTTGTTCGCTTGGTTGTGATGATGTGGTGTGGTTGGGCGGTC
GTTCATTCGTTCTAGATCGGAGTAGAATACTGTTTCAAACTACCTGGTGTATTTATTAATTTTGGAACTG
TATGTGTGTGTCATACATCTTCATAGTTACGAGTTTAAGATGGATGGAAATATCGATCTAGGATAGGTAT
ACATGTTGATGTGGGTTTTACTGATGCATATACATGATGGCATATGCAGCATCTATTCATATGCTCTAAC
CTTGAGTACCTATCTATTATAATAAACAAGTATGTTTTATAATTATTTTGATCTTGATATACTTGGATGA
TGGCATATGCAGCAGCTATATGTGGATTTTTTTAGCCCTGCCTTCATACGCTATTTATTTGCTTGGTACT
GTTTCTTTTGTCGATGCTCACCCTGTTGTTTGGTGTTACTTCTGCAGGGCGCCATGGGGCCGGACATAGT
CATGACACAAAGTCCGAGTTCGCTTTCTGCGAGTGTTGGGGATAGAGTTACGATAACCTGCAGATCTAGT
ACGGGGGCCGTCACCACGTCGAATTACGCGTCATGGGTCCAAGAAAAGCCAGGCAAACTGTTTAAGGGTC
TTATAGGTGGCACGAACAACCGGGCTCCCGGAGTCCCTTCCAGGTTTAGTGGATCACTTATTGGTGACAA
GGCAACGCTGACGATATCTTCCCTCCAGCCAGAAGATTTCGCGACCTACTTTTGTGCACTTTGGTATTCT
AACCACTGGGTCTTTGGCCAAGGGACGAAGGTCGAGCTCAAACGGGGTGGCGGTGGGAGCGGCGGGGGRG
GATCAGGGGGSGGAGGTTCGAGTGGCGGGGGGAGCGAAGTCAAACTCCTCGAGTCCGGTGGAGGATTGGT
GCAACCAGGTGGTTCATTGAAGCTCTCGTGTGCAGTTTCTGGTTTCTCTTTGACAGACTACGGTGTCAAT
TGGGTCCGGCAGGCACCGGGGCGCGGTCTTGAGTGGATCGGCGTTATCTGGGGCGACGGAATAACAGATT
ATAACTCTGCTTTGAAGGACAGATTCATCATTAGCAAGGACAACGGGAAGAACACGGTGTACCTCCAGAT
GAGCAAAGTGCGCAGTGATGATACTGCCCTGTATTACTGCGTCACAGGTTTGTTTGATTACTGGGGTCAA
GGCACTCTTGTGACAGTCTCTTCGTATCCTTATGACGTGCCCGACTACGCTGGCGGAGGGGGCGGCAGCG
GAGGCGGTGGATCCGGAGGCGGTGGCTCAGGGGGCGGCGGGTCGCTTGATCCTGGTGGCGGAGGTTCTGG
GAGCAAAGGAGAGGAGCTCTTTACAGGTGTCGTCCCTATTTTGGTGGAGCTTGATGGAGATGTCAATGGC
CATAAATTTTCCGTCAGGGGCGAAGGGGAGGGGGACGCGACTAATGGAAAATTGACCCTCAAGTTTATCT
GCACGACAGGAAAGTTGCCGGTCCCCTGGCCCACTCTGGTTACCACCCTCACTTATGGGGTCCAGTGCTT
TAGCAGATACCCTGATCATATGAAACGCCATGACTTCTTCAAATCAGCCATGCCAGAGGGTTATGTGCAG
GAAAGAACTATAAGCTTTAAGGACGATGGGACGTACAAAACGCGGGCAGAGGTTAAGTTTGAGGGGGATA
CTCTTGTGAATAGGATCGAACTTAAGGGCATCGATTTTAAAGAAGACGGTAATATTCTTGGCCACAAGTT
GGAGTATAATTTCAATTCTCACAACGTGTACATAACAGCAGATAAACAGAAAAATGGGATCAAGGCCAAT
TTTAAAATTAGGCATAATGTTGAAGATGGGTCTGTGCAACTGGCAGATCATTATCAGCAGAATACTCCAA
TTGGCGATGGCCCTGTCTTGTTGCCTGACAATCATTACCTTTCCACGCAGTCAGTCCTGTCCAAAGATCC
GAATGAGAAGCGGGACCACATGGTCTTGCTCGAATTCGTTACTGCCGCCGGAATCACTCATGGCATGGAC
GAGCTTTACAAGGGAGGTGGAAGGACTGGAGGTGGCGGAGGGGGGCTGCTTGACCCCGGAACCCCTATGG
ATGCCGACTTGGTGGCCTCCTCCACGGTTGTTTGGGAACAGGATGCCGACCCTTTTGCGGGCACTGCTGA
CGATTTTCCCGCTTTCAATGAGGAGGAGTTGGCTTGGCTGATGGAACTTCTCCCACAGGGTGGTAGTGGT
GGCCTCCTGGATCCGGGGACACCGATGGACGCAGACCTGGTGGCGTCGTCAACGGTTGTGTGGGAACAGG
ATGCTGATCCGTTCGCAGGAACTGCCGACGATTTTCCTGCATTCAACGAAGAGGAACTCGCATGGCTCAT
GGAGCTTCTGCCTCAGGGATCGGGTGGCGGGTCGCGAACGGAAGAATACAAGCTTATATTGAACGGTAAG
ACACTGAAAGGTGAAACTACGACAGAAGCCGTTGACGCGGCAACTGCGGAGAAAGTCTTTAAGCAGTATG
CTAACGATAATGGCGTGGACGGGGAGTGGACGTATGACGACGCAACCAAAACATTCACGGTCACCGAGGG
GGGCGGCAGCGGAGGCGGTACCTCGCCCAAAACCCGGAGACGCCCTAGGCGCTCGCAGCGCAAAAGACCT
CCCACGTAAAGAGCTTTCGTTCGTATCATCGGTTTCGACAACGTTCGTCAAGTTCAATGCATCAGTTTCA
TTGCGCACACACCAGAATCCTACTGAGTTTGAGTATTATGGCATTGGGAAAACTGTTTTTCTTGTACCAT
TTGTTGTGCTTGTAATTTACTGTGTTTTTTATTCGGTTTTCGCTATCGAACTGTGAAATGGAAATGGATG
GAGAAGAGTTAATGAATGATATGGTCCTTTTGTTCATTCTCAAATTAATATTATTTGTTTTTTCTCTTAT
TTGTTGTGTGTTGAATTTGAAATTATAAGAGATATGCAAACATTTTGTTTTGAGTAAAAATGTGTCAAAT
CGTGGCCTCTAATGACCGAAGTTAATATGAGGAGTAAAACACTTGTAGTTGTACCATTATGCTTATTCAC
TAGGCAACAAATATATTTTCAGACCTAGAAAAGCTGCAAATGTTACTGAATACAAGTATGTCCTCTTGTG
TTTTAGACATTTATGAACTTTCCTTTATGTAATTTTCCAGAATCCTTGTCAGATTCTAATCATTGCTTTA
TAATTATAGTTATACTCATGGATTTGTAGTTGAGTATGAAAATATTTTTTAATGCATTTTATGACTTGCC
AATTGTTCCGGAACTCTAGATAAGCTTACCGGAAAGGGCGAATTCGCAACTTTGTATACAAAAGTTGCCC
CATGGCGTTCCCTCTAGATAACGCAGGATCCTATTTACTTTAAATTTTTCTTATGGCTCAGCCTGTGATG
GATAACTGAATCAAACAAATGGCGTCTGGGTTTAAGAACATCTGTTTTGGCTATGTTGGACGAAACAAGT
GAACTTTTAGGATCAACTTCCGTTTATATACGGAGCTTATATCGAGCAATAAGATAAGTGGGCTTTTTAT
GTAATTTAATGGGCTATCGTCCATATATTCACTAATACCCATGCCCAGTACCCATGTATGCGTTTCATAT
AAGCTCCTAATTTCTCCCACATCGCTCAAATCTAAACAAATCTTGTTGTATATATAACACTGAGGGAGCA
CCATTGGTCAGAGACCGGCGCCGCTACAGGGCGCGTCCCATTCGCCATTCAGGCTGCGCAACTGTTGGGA
AGGGCGATCGGTGCGGGCCTCTTCGCTATTACGCCAGCTGGCGAAAGGGGGATGTGCTGCAAGGCGATTA
AGTTGGGTAACGCCAGGGTTTTCCCAGTCACGACGTTGTAAAACGACGGCCAGTGAGCGCGCGTAATACG
ACTCACTATAGGGCGAATTGGGTACCGGGCCCCCCCTCGAGGTCCTCCAGCTTTTGTTCCCTTTAGTGAG
GGTTAATTGCGCGCTTGGCGTAATCATGGTCATAGCTGTTTCCTGTGTGAAATTGTTATCCGCTCACAAT
TCCACACAACATACGAGCCGGAAGCATAAAGTGTAAAGCCTGGGGTGCCTAATGAGTGAGCTAACTCACA
TTAATTGCGTTGCGCTCACTGCCCGCTTTCCACCGGTGGTCTCTGTTTTAGAGCTAGGCCAACATGAGGA
TCACCCATGTCTGCAGGGCCTAGCAAGTTAAAATAAGGCTAGTCCGTTATCAACTTGGCCAACATGAGGA
TCACCCATGTCTGCAGGGCCAAGTGGCACCGAGTCGGTGCTTTTTTTTCCCTTTCCTTTTTTCTTTTTTT
TGCCATAAACTTAAATTTGTATATCGATCATTGTAGATATTGAAAACCTAGAACAAACCAACATCCATGT
GAATGTCTTTCATGACTGATTTAGAGATAATTCTTGAATTTTGGAACTAGAATCTATAATGAGCCTAAAT
TAAAACATTGTGAACTAGTAAGGGCGAATTCGACCCAGCTTTCTTGTACAAAGTGGTTCGATAATTCTTA
ATTAACTAGTTCTAGAGCGGCCGCCACCGCGGTGGAGCTCGAATTCGTAATCATGTCATAGCTGTTTCCT
GTGTGAAATTGTTATCCGCTCACAATTCCACACAACATACGAGCCGGAAGCATAAAGTGTAAAGCCTGGG
GTGCCTAATGAGTGAGCTAACTCACATTAATTGCGTTGCGCTCACTGCCCGCTTTCCAGTCGGGAAACCT
GTCGTGCCAGCTGCATTAATGAATCGGCCAACGCGCGGGGAGAGGCGGTTTGCGTATTGGCTAGAGCAGC
TTGCCAACATGGTGGAGCACGACACTCTCGTCTACTCCAAGAATATCAAAGATACAGTCTCAGAAGACCA
AAGGGCTATTGAGACTTTTCAACAAAGGGTAATATCGGGAAACCTCCTCGGATTCCATTGCCCAGCTATC
TGTCACTTCATCAAAAGGACAGTAGAAAAGGAAGGTGGCACCTACAAATGCCATCATTGCGATAAAGGAA
AGGCTATCGTTCAAGATGCCTCTGCCGACAGTGGTCCCAAAGATGGACCCCCACCCACGAGGAGCATCGT
GGAAAAAGAAGACGTTCCAACCACGTCTTCAAAGCAAGTGGATTGATGTGAACATGGTGGAGCACGACAC
TCTCGTCTACTCCAAGAATATCAAAGATACAGTCTCAGAAGACCAAAGGGCTATTGAGACTTTTCAACAA
AGGGTAATATCGGGAAACCTCCTCGGATTCCATTGCCCAGCTATCTGTCACTTCATCAAAAGGACAGTAG
AAAAGGAAGGTGGCACCTACAAATGCCATCATTGCGATAAAGGAAAGGCTATCGTTCAAGATGCCTCTGC
CGACAGTGGTCCCAAAGATGGACCCCCACCCACGAGGAGCATCGTGGAAAAAGAAGACGTTCCAACCACG
TCTTCAAAGCAAGTGGATTGATGTGATATCTCCACTGACGTAAGGGATGACGCACAATCCCACTATCCTT
CGCAAGACCCTTCCTCTATATAAGGAAGTTCATTTCATTTGGAGAGGACACGCTGAAATCACCAGTCTCT
CTCTACAAATCTATCTCTCTCGAGTCTACCATGAGCCCAGAACGACGCCCGGCCGACATCCGCCGTGCCA
CCGAGGCGGACATGCCGGCGGTCTGCACCATCGTCAACCACTACATCGAGACAAGCACGGTCAACTTCCG
TACCGAGCCGCAGGAACCGCAGGAGTGGACGGACGACCTCGTCCGTCTGCGGGAGCGCTATCCCTGGCTC
GTCGCCGAGGTGGACGGCGAGGTCGCCGGCATCGCCTACGCGGGCCCCTGGAAGGCACGCAACGCCTACG
ACTGGACGGCCGAGTCGACCGTGTACGTCTCCCCCCGCCACCAGCGGACGGGACTGGGCTCCACGCTCTA
CACCCACCTGCTGAAGTCCCTGGAGGCACAGGGCTTCAAGAGCGTGGTCGCTGTCATCGGGCTGCCCAAC
GACCCGAGCGTGCGCATGCACGAGGCGCTCGGATATGCCCCCCGCGGCATGCTGCGGGCGGCCGGCTTCA
AGCACGGGAACTGGCATGACGTGGGTTTCTGGCAGCTGGACTTCAGCCTGCCGGTACCGCCCCGTCCGGT
CCTGCCCGTCACCGAGATTTGACTCGAGTTTCTCCATAATAATGTGTGAGTAGTTCCCAGATAAGGGAAT
TAGGGTTCCTATAGGGTTTCGCTCATGTGTTGAGCATATAAGAAACCCTTAGTATGTATTTGTATTTGTA
AAATACTTCTATCAATAAAATTTCTAATTCCTAAAACCAAAATCCAGTACTAAAATCCAGATCCCCCGAA
TTAATTCGGCGTTAATTCAGTACATTAAAAACGTCCGCAATGTGTTATTAAGTTGTCTAAGCGTCAATTT
GTTTACACCACAATATATCCTGCCACCAGCCAGCCAACAGCTCCCCGACCGGCAGCTCGGCACAAAATCA
CCACTCGATACAGGCAGCCCATCAGTCCGGGACGGCGTCAGCGGGAGAGCCGTTGTAAGGCGGCAGACTT
TGCTCATGTTACCGATGCTATTCGGAAGAACGGCAACTAAGCTGCCGGGTTTGAAACACGGATGATCTCG
CGGAGGGTAGCATGTTGATTGTAACGATGACAGAGCGTTGCTGCCTGTGATCACCGCGGTTTCAAAATCG
GCTCCGTCGATACTATGTTATACGCCAACTTTGAAAACAACTTTGAAAAAGCTGTTTTCTGGTATTTAAG
GTTTTAGAATGCAAGGAACAGTGAATTGGAGTTCGTCTTGTTATAATTAGCTTCTTGGGGTATCTTTAAA
TACTGTAGAAAAGAGGAAGGAAATAATAAATGGCTAAAATGAGAATATCACCGGAATTGAAAAAACTGAT
CGAAAAATACCGCTGCGTAAAAGATACGGAAGGAATGTCTCCTGCTAAGGTATATAAGCTGGTGGGAGAA
AATGAAAACCTATATTTAAAAATGACGGACAGCCGGTATAAAGGGACCACCTATGATGTGGAACGGGAAA
AGGACATGATGCTATGGCTGGAAGGAAAGCTGCCTGTTCCAAAGGTCCTGCACTTTGAACGGCATGATGG
CTGGAGCAATCTGCTCATGAGTGAGGCCGATGGCGTCCTTTGCTCGGAAGAGTATGAAGATGAACAAAGC
CCTGAAAAGATTATCGAGCTGTATGCGGAGTGCATCAGGCTCTTTCACTCCATCGACATATCGGATTGTC
CCTATACGAATAGCTTAGACAGCCGCTTAGCCGAATTGGATTACTTACTGAATAACGATCTGGCCGATGT
GGATTGCGAAAACTGGGAAGAAGACACTCCATTTAAAGATCCGCGCGAGCTGTATGATTTTTTAAAGACG
GAAAAGCCCGAAGAGGAACTTGTCTTTTCCCACGGCGACCTGGGAGACAGCAACATCTTTGTGAAAGATG
GCAAAGTAAGTGGCTTTATTGATCTTGGGAGAAGCGGCAGGGCGGACAAGTGGTATGACATTGCCTTCTG
CGTCCGGTCGATCAGGGAGGATATCGGGGAAGAACAGTATGTCGAGCTATTTTTTGACTTACTGGGGATC
AAGCCTGATTGGGAGAAAATAAAATATTATATTTTACTGGATGAATTGTTTTAGTACCTAGAATGCATGA
CCAAAATCCCTTAACGTGAGTTTTCGTTCCACTGAGCGTCAGACCCCGTAGAAAAGATCAAAGGATCTTC
TTGAGATCCTTTTTTTCTGCGCGTAATCTGCTGCTTGCAAACAAAAAAACCACCGCTACCAGCGGTGGTT
TGTTTGCCGGATCAAGAGCTACCAACTCTTTTTCCGAAGGTAACTGGCTTCAGCAGAGCGCAGATACCAA
ATACTGTCCTTCTAGTGTAGCCGTAGTTAGGCCACCACTTCAAGAACTCTGTAGCACCGCCTACATACCT
CGCTCTGCTAATCCTGTTACCAGTGGCTGCTGCCAGTGGCGATAAGTCGTGTCTTACCGGGTTGGACTCA
AGACGATAGTTACCGGATAAGGCGCAGCGGTCGGGCTGAACGGGGGGTTCGTGCACACAGCCCAGCTTGG
AGCGAACGACCTACACCGAACTGAGATACCTACAGCGTGAGCTATGAGAAAGCGCCACGCTTCCCGAAGG
GAGAAAGGCGGACAGGTATCCGGTAAGCGGCAGGGTCGGAACAGGAGAGCGCACGAGGGAGCTTCCAGGG
GGAAACGCCTGGTATCTTTATAGTCCTGTCGGGTTTCGCCACCTCTGACTTGAGCGTCGATTTTTGTGAT
GCTCGTCAGGGGGGCGGAGCCTATGGAAAAACGCCAGCAACGCGGCCTTTTTACGGTTCCTGGCCTTTTG
CTGGCCTTTTGCTCACATGTTCTTTCCTGCGTTATCCCCTGATTCTGTGGATAACCGTATTACCGCCTTT
GAGTGAGCTGATACCGCTCGCCGCAGCCGAACGACCGAGCGCAGCGAGTCAGTGAGCGAGGAAGCGGAAG
AGCGCCTGATGCGGTATTTTCTCCTTACGCATCTGTGCGGTATTTCACACCGCATATGGTGCACTCTCAG
TACAATCTGCTCTGATGCCGCATAGTTAAGCCAGTATACACTCCGCTATCGCTACGTGACTGGGTCATGG
CTGCGCCCCGACACCCGCCAACACCCGCTGACGCGCCCTGACGGGCTTGTCTGCTCCCGGCATCCGCTTA
CAGACAAGCTGTGACCGTCTCCGGGAGCTGCATGTGTCAGAGGTTTTCACCGTCATCACCGAAACGCGCG
AGGCAGGGTGCCTTGATGTGGGCGCCGGCGGTCGAGTGGCGACGGCGCGGCTTGTCCGCGCCCTGGTAGA
TTGCCTGGCCGTAGGCCAGCCATTTTTGAGCGGCCAGCGGCCGCGATAGGCCGACGCGAAGCGGCGGGGC
GTAGGGAGCGCAGCGACCGAAGGGTAGGCGCTTTTTGCAGCTCTTCGGCTGTGCGCTGGCCAGACAGTTA
TGCACAGGCCAGGCGGGTTTTAAGAGTTTTAATAAGTTTTAAAGAGTTTTAGGCGGAAAAATCGCCTTTT
TTCTCTTTTATATCAGTCACTTACATGTGTGACCGGTTCCCAATGTACGGCTTTGGGTTCCCAATGTACG
GGTTCCGGTTCCCAATGTACGGCTTTGGGTTCCCAATGTACGTGCTATCCACAGGAAACAGACCTTTTCG
ACCTTTTTCCCCTGCTAGGGCAATTTGCCCTAGCATCTGCTCCGTACATTAGGAACCGGCGGATGCTTCG
CCCTCGATCAGGTTGCGGTAGCGCATGACTAGGATCGGGCCAGCCTGCCCCGCCTCCTCCTTCAAATCGT
ACTCCGGCAGGTCATTTGACCCGATCAGCTTGCGCACGGTGAAACAGAACTTCTTGAACTCTCCGGCGCT
GCCACTGCGTTCGTAGATCGTCTTGAACAACCATCTGGCTTCTGCCTTGCCTGCGGCGCGGCGTGCCAGG
CGGTAGAGAAAACGGCCGATGCCGGGATCGATCAAAAAGTAATCGGGGTGAACCGTCAGCACGTCCGGGT
TCTTGCCTTCTGTGATCTCGCGGTACATCCAATCAGCTAGCTCGATCTCGATGTACTCCGGCCGCCCGGT
TTCGCTCTTTACGATCTTGTAGCGGCTAATCAAGGCTTCACCCTCGGATACCGTCACCAGGCGGCCGTTC
TTGGCCTTCTTCGTACGCTGCATGGCAACGTGCGTGGTGTTTAACCGAATGCAGGTTTCTACCAGGTCGT
CTTTCTGCTTTCCGCCATCGGCTCGCCGGCAGAACTTGAGTACGTCCGCAACGTGTGGACGGAACACGCG
GCCGGGCTTGTCTCCCTTCCCTTCCCGGTATCGGTTCATGGATTCGGTTAGATGGGAAACCGCCATCAGT
ACCAGGTCGTAATCCCACACACTGGCCATGCCGGCCGGCCCTGCGGAAACCTCTACGTGCCCGTCTGGAA
GCTCGTAGCGGATCACCTCGCCAGCTCGTCGGTCACGCTTCGACAGACGGAAAACGGCCACGTCCATGAT
GCTGCGACTATCGCGGGTGCCCACGTCATAGAGCATCGGAACGAAAAAATCTGGTTGCTCGTCGCCCTTG
GGCGGCTTCCTAATCGACGGCGCACCGGCTGCCGGCGGTTGCCGGGATTCTTTGCGGATTCGATCAGCGG
CCGCTTGCCACGATTCACCGGGGCGTGCTTCTGCCTCGATGCGTTGCCGCTGGGCGGCCTGCGCGGCCTT
CAACTTCTCCACCAGGTCATCACCCAGCGCCGCGCCGATTTGTACCGGGCCGGATGGTTTGCGACCGCTC
ACGCCGATTCCTCGGGCTTGGGGGTTCCAGTGCCATTGCAGGGCCGGCAGGCAACCCAGCCGCTTACGCC
TGGCCAACCGCCCGTTCCTCCACACATGGGGCATTCCACGGCGTCGGTGCCTGGTTGTTCTTGATTTTCC
ATGCCGCCTCCTTTAGCCGCTAAAATTCATCTACTCATTTATTCATTTGCTCATTTACTCTGGTAGCTGC
GCGATGTATTCAGATAGCAGCTCGGTAATGGTCTTGCCTTGGCGTACCGCGTACATCTTCAGCTTGGTGT
GATCCTCCGCCGGCAACTGAAAGTTGACCCGCTTCATGGCTGGCGTGTCTGCCAGGCTGGCCAACGTTGC
AGCCTTGCTGCTGCGTGCGCTCGGACGGCCGGCACTTAGCGTGTTTGTGCTTTTGCTCATTTTCTCTTTA
CCTCATTAACTCAAATGAGTTTTGATTTAATTTCAGCGGCCAGCGCCTGGACCTCGCGGGCAGCGTCGCC
CTCGGGTTCTGATTCAAGAACGGTTGTGCCGGCGGCGGCAGTGCCTGGGTAGCTCACGCGCTGCGTGATA
CGGGACTCAAGAATGGGCAGCTCGTACCCGGCCAGCGCCTCGGCAACCTCACCGCCGATGCGCGTGCCTT
TGATCGCCCGCGACACGACAAAGGCCGCTTGTAGCCTTCCATCCGTGACCTCAATGCGCTGCTTAACCAG
CTCCACCAGGTCGGCGGTGGCCCATATGTCGTAAGGGCTTGGCTGCACCGGAATCAGCACGAAGTCGGCT
GCCTTGATCGCGGACACAGCCAAGTCCGCCGCCTGGGGCGCTCCGTCGATCACTACGAAGTCGCGCCGGC
CGATGGCCTTCACGTCGCGGTCAATCGTCGGGCGGTCGATGCCGACAACGGTTAGCGGTTGATCTTCCCG
CACGGCCGCCCAATCGCGGGCACTGCCCTGGGGATCGGAATCGACTAACAGAACATCGGCCCCGGCGAGT
TGCAGGGCGCGGGCTAGATGGGTTGCGATGGTCGTCTTGCCTGACCCGCCTTTCTGGTTAAGTACAGCGA
TAACCTTCATGCGTTCCCCTTGCGTATTTGTTTATTTACTCATCGCATCATATACGCAGCGACCGCATGA
CGCAAGCTGTTTTACTCAAATACACATCACCTTTTTAGACGGCGGCGCTCGGTTTCTTCAGCGGCCAAGC
TGGCCGGCCAGGCCGCCAGCTTGGCATCAGACAAACCGGCCAGGATTTCATGCAGCCGCACGGTTGAGAC
GTGCGCGGGCGGCTCGAACACGTACCCGGCCGCGATCATCTCCGCCTCGATCTCTTCGGTAATGAAAAAC
GGTTCGTCCTGGCCGTCCTGGTGCGGTTTCATGCTTGTTCCTCTTGGCGTTCATTCTCGGCGGCCGCCAG
GGCGTCGGCCTCGGTCAATGCGTCCTCACGGAAGGCACCGCGCCGCCTGGCCTCGGTGGGCGTCACTTCC
TCGCTGCGCTCAAGTGCGCGGTACAGGGTCGAGCGATGCACGCCAAGCAGTGCAGCCGCCTCTTTCACGG
TGCGGCCTTCCTGGTCGATCAGCTCGCGGGCGTGCGCGATCTGTGCCGGGGTGAGGGTAGGGCGGGGGCC
AAACTTCACGCCTCGGGCCTTGGCGGCCTCGCGCCCGCTCCGGGTGCGGTCGATGATTAGGGAACGCTCG
AACTCGGCAATGCCGGCGAACACGGTCAACACCATGCGGCCGGCCGGCGTGGTGGTGTCGGCCCACGGCT
CTGCCAGGCTACGCAGGCCCGCGCCGGCCTCCTGGATGCGCTCGGCAATGTCCAGTAGGTCGCGGGTGCT
GCGGGCCAGGCGGTCTAGCCTGGTCACTGTCACAACGTCGCCAGGGCGTAGGTGGTCAAGCATCCTGGCC
AGCTCCGGGCGGTCGCGCCTGGTGCCGGTGATCTTCTCGGAAAACAGCTTGGTGCAGCCGGCCGCGTGCA
GTTCGGCCCGTTGGTTGGTCAAGTCCTGGTCGTCGGTGCTGACGCGGGCATAGCCCAGCAGGCCAGCGGC
GGCGCTCTTGTTCATGGCGTAATGTCTCCGGTTCTAGTCGCAAGTATT
Features (pLannotate 1.2.2; 50 found; start..end, strand, type, name):
    283..307     -  misc_feature   RB T-DNA repeat: right border repeat from nopaline C58 T-DNA
    373..527     -  CDS            lacZα (fragment): LacZα fragment of β-galactosidase; lacZ fragment
    542..2539    +  promoter       Ubi promoter: maize polyubiquitin gene promoter
   2582..2606    +  protein_bind   attB1: mutant version of attB; recombination site for the Gateway® BP reaction BP Clonase™
   2670..2689    +  CDS            2xFLAG (fragment): two tandem FLAG® epitope tags
   2745..6845    +  CDS            cas9: CAS9_STRP1 - Also known as csn1 From Streptococcus pyogenes serotype M1.
   7125..7514    +  CDS            CAPSD_BPMS2: Experimental evidence at protein level: Swiss-Prot protein existence level 1. Acts as a translational repressor of viral replicase synthesis late in infection. This latter function is the result of capsid protein interaction with an RNA hairpin which contains the replicase ribosome-binding site. From Escherichia phage MS2 (Bacteriophage MS2).
   7734..7790    +  CDS            GCN4_v4: GCN4 peptide optimized to improve solubility while preserving binding to an scFv-GFP fusion protein (Tanenbaum et al., 2014)
   8108..8131    +  CDS            GCN4_v4 (fragment): GCN4 peptide optimized to improve solubility while preserving binding to an scFv-GFP fusion protein (Tanenbaum et al., 2014)
   8400..8422    +  CDS            GCN4_v4 (fragment): GCN4 peptide optimized to improve solubility while preserving binding to an scFv-GFP fusion protein (Tanenbaum et al., 2014)
   8555..9173    +  terminator     E9 terminator: terminator and polyadenylation signal from the pea rbcS-E9 gene
   9180..11177   +  promoter       Ubi promoter: maize polyubiquitin gene promoter
  11160..11510   +  CDS            LV1E_MOUSE (fragment): Experimental evidence at protein level: Swiss-Prot protein existence level 1. From Mus musculus (Mouse).
  11586..11924   +  CDS            HVM37_MOUSE (fragment): Experimental evidence at protein level: Swiss-Prot protein existence level 1. From Mus musculus (Mouse).
  12042..12752   +  CDS            Superfolder GFP: Superfolder GFP is a basic (constitutively fluorescent) green fluorescent protein published in 2005, derived from Aequorea victoria. It is reported to be a very rapidly-maturing weak dimer.
  12762..12953   +  CDS            avrXa10 (fragment): AVX10_XANOO - Experimental evidence at protein level: Swiss-Prot protein existence level 1. Avirulence protein. Induces the hypersensitive response (HR)in rice plants carrying the resistance gene Xa10. Activity depends on the presence of the core repeat domains; replacement with repeat domains from other proteins (AvrBs3 of X.euvesicatoria (AC P14727) or AvrXa7 of this organism) does not elicit the HR. Probably acts as a transcription factor in its host plant (rice) to induce plant resistance or disease. From Xanthomonas oryzae pv. oryzae.
  12948..13106   +  CDS            avrBs3 (fragment): AVRB3_XANEU - Experimental evidence at protein level: Swiss-Prot protein existence level 1. Avirulence protein. Acts as a transcription factor in C.annuum plants. In susceptible plants lacking the Bs3 resistance gene induces expression of a number of genes, including genes homologous to a family of auxin-induced genes, alpha-expansin genes, pectate lyase, anthocyanidin glucoside rhamnosyl transferase and at least one transcription factor, UPA20. Their expression leads to plant hypertrophy in mesophyll cells, probably mainly mediated by UPA20 (PubMed:17962565). In resistant plants induces the h
  13125..13298   +  CDS            spg (fragment): SPG1_STRSG - Experimental evidence at protein level: Swiss-Prot protein existence level 1. Binds to the constant Fc region of IgG with high affinity. From Streptococcus sp. group G.
  13382..14005   +  terminator     E9 terminator: terminator and polyadenylation signal from the pea rbcS-E9 gene
  14047..14067   +  protein_bind   attB5: mutant version of attB; core recombination site for the Gateway® BP reaction BP Clonase™
  14438..14456   -  rep_origin     f1 ori (fragment): f1 bacteriophage origin of replication; arrow indicates direction of (+) strand synthesis
  14461..14616   -  CDS            lacZα (fragment): LacZα fragment of β-galactosidase; lacZ fragment
  14624..14642   +  promoter       T7 promoter: promoter for bacteriophage T7 RNA polymerase
  14651..14674   -  misc_feature   MCS (fragment): pBluescript multiple cloning site
  14690..14708   -  promoter       T3 promoter: promoter for bacteriophage T3 RNA polymerase
  14751..14773   -  protein_bind   lac operator (fragment): The lac repressor binds to the lac operator to inhibit transcription in E. coli. This inhibition can be relieved by adding lactose or isopropyl-β-D-thiogalactopyranoside (IPTG). lac repressor encoded by lacI
  14777..14807   -  promoter       lac promoter: promoter for the E. coli lac operon
  14822..14843   -  protein_bind   CAP binding site: CAP binding activates transcription in the presence of cAMP. E. coli catabolite activator protein
  14902..14920   +  misc_RNA       MS2 stem loop: stem loop that binds the bacteriophage MS2 coat protein
  14931..14967   +  misc_RNA       gRNA scaffold (fragment): guide RNA scaffold for the Streptococcus pyogenes CRISPR/Cas9 system
  14972..14990   +  misc_RNA       MS2 stem loop: stem loop that binds the bacteriophage MS2 coat protein
  15001..15020   +  misc_RNA       gRNA scaffold (fragment): guide RNA scaffold for the Streptococcus pyogenes CRISPR/Cas9 system
  15223..15247   -  protein_bind   attB2: mutant version of attB; recombination site for the Gateway® BP reaction BP Clonase™
  15265..15300   -  misc_feature   MCS (fragment): pBluescript multiple cloning site
  15337..15359   -  protein_bind   lac operator (fragment): The lac repressor binds to the lac operator to inhibit transcription in E. coli. This inhibition can be relieved by adding lactose or isopropyl-β-D-thiogalactopyranoside (IPTG). lac repressor encoded by lacI
  15363..15393   -  promoter       lac promoter: promoter for the E. coli lac operon
  15408..15429   -  protein_bind   CAP binding site: CAP binding activates transcription in the presence of cAMP. E. coli catabolite activator protein
  15442..15530   -  CDS            lacI (fragment): lac repressor; lacI; The lac repressor binds to the lac operator to inhibit transcription in E. coli. This inhibition can be relieved by adding lactose or isopropyl-β-D-thiogalactopyranoside (IPTG).
  15620..16296   +  promoter       CaMV 35S promoter (enhanced): cauliflower mosaic virus 35S promoter with a duplicated enhancer region
  16341..16889   +  CDS            bar: PAT_STRHY - Experimental evidence at protein level: Swiss-Prot protein existence level 1. Inactivates phosphinothricin (PPT) by transfer of an acetyl group from acetyl CoA. Can also acetylate demethylphosphinothricin but not PTT or glutamate. This enzyme is an effector of phosphinothricin tripeptide (PTT or bialaphos) resistance. From Streptomyces hygroscopicus. Introduced by genetic manipulation and expressed in glufosinate-tolerant maize by Dekalb Genetics.
  16899..17073   +  polyA_signal   CaMV poly(A) signal: cauliflower mosaic virus polyadenylation signal
  17151..17175   -  misc_feature   LB T-DNA repeat: left border repeat from nopaline C58 T-DNA
  17600..18394   +  CDS            KanR: aminoglycoside phosphotransferase; aphA-3; confers resistance to kanamycin
  18481..19069   +  rep_origin     ori: high-copy-number ColE1/pMB1/pBR322/pUC origin of replication
  19255..19395   -  misc_feature   bom: basis of mobility region from pBR322
  19497..19536   -  CDS            rop (fragment): Rop protein, which maintains plasmids at low copy number; rop
  19739..19933   -  rep_origin     pVS1 oriV: origin of replication for the Pseudomonas plasmid pVS1 (Heeb et al., 2000)
  19999..21072   -  CDS            pVS1 RepA: replication protein from the Pseudomonas plasmid pVS1 (Heeb et al., 2000)
  21501..22130   -  CDS            pVS1 StaA: stability protein from the Pseudomonas plasmid pVS1 (Heeb et al., 2000)
  22690..23091   -  CDS            Y4CG_SINFN (fragment): Protein inferred from homology: Swiss-Prot protein existence level 3. From Sinorhizobium fredii (strain NBRC 101917 / NGR234).
