[The description below was written by a language model from this plasmid's Addgene catalogue record and pLannotate feature annotations shown in this document.]
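Description:
pYPQAT56 is a roughly 23 kb all-in-one binary T-DNA vector for CRISPR activation (CRISPRa) in dicot plants, built on the pYPQ-dzCas9-Act3.0 backbone and assembled by Gateway recombination, as shown by the residual attB1, attB5 and attB2 sites. Outside the T-DNA borders it carries a kanamycin resistance gene and a high-copy ColE1/pUC-type origin with a bom site for propagation in E. coli. The pVS1 oriV, RepA and StaA functions provide replication and stable maintenance in Agrobacterium. Between the nopaline-type right and left border repeats, an enhanced CaMV 35S promoter drives the bar gene with a CaMV polyadenylation signal, giving Basta (phosphinothricin) selection of transformed plants.

The payload is the Act3.0 activation system, which recognises NGG PAMs. A maize ubiquitin promoter drives a FLAG- and NLS-tagged nuclease-dead SpCas9, and the same cassette, before its pea rbcS-E9 terminator, also encodes the MS2 coat protein and repeated GCN4 (SunTag) peptide epitopes. A second maize ubiquitin promoter with another E9 terminator expresses what appears to be an anti-GCN4 single-chain antibody (annotated as mouse light- and heavy-chain variable fragments). This is joined to superfolder GFP, TAL-effector-derived segments (annotated from avrXa10 and avrBs3, presumably serving as activation domains) and a protein G fragment. The sgRNA uses scaffold 2.0, which contains two MS2 stem loops, so the coat protein brings the GCN4 array, and with it multiple antibody-activator fusions, to the dCas9-bound target promoter. The record states that the sgRNA is driven by the AtU3 promoter, although this promoter is not annotated in the feature table. A lac promoter/lacZα segment lies just upstream of the scaffold, consistent with a screenable placeholder for guide insertion, though the record does not say so. The vector belongs to a toolbox intended for targeted gene activation and large-scale screens in plants.
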