Addgene plasmid #223428: pYPQAT56
Purpose: T-DNA vector for dSpCas9 mediated gene activation for dicot plants; NGG PAM; dSpCas9-Act3.0 was driven by ZmUbi1 and the sgRNA was driven by AtU3 promoter; BASTA for plants selection.
Depositing lab: Yiping Qi. Depositing organization: University of Maryland, College Park. Publication: A comprehensive all-in-one CRISPR toolbox for large-scale screens in plants. Cheng Y, Li G, Qi A, Mandlik R, Pan C, Wang D, Ge S, Qi Y. Plant Cell. 2025 Apr 9:koaf081. doi: 10.1093/plcell/koaf081. PubMed 40202185.
Backbone
  Vector backbone: pYPQ-dzCas9-Act3.0
  Vector type: Plant Expression, CRISPR
  Selectable markers: Basta
Growth in bacteria
  Bacterial resistance: Kanamycin, 50 μg/mL
  Growth temperature: 37°C
  Growth strain: DH5alpha
  Copy number: High Copy
Gene/Insert
  Gene/Insert name: ZmUbi-dSpCas9-Act3.0-AtU3-gRNA scaffold 2.0
  Tag / fusion protein: NLS; 3x FLAG
Terms and licenses: Academic/Nonprofit Terms; Industry Terms: Not Available to Industry
How to cite: pYPQAT56 was a gift from Yiping Qi (Addgene plasmid # 223428 ; http://n2t.net/addgene:223428 ; RRID:Addgene_223428)
